Addgene plasmid #176166: pMC8b-XI1up
Purpose: yeast MoClo level-0 part plasmid type 8b containing 5' homology for integration site XI-1
Depositing lab: Florian David. Depositing organization: Chalmers University of Technology. Publication: Expansion of the Yeast Modular Cloning Toolkit for CRISPR-Based Applications, Genomic Integrations and Combinatorial Libraries. Otto M, Skrekas C, Gossing M, Gustafsson J, Siewers V, David F. ACS Synth Biol. 2021 Dec 17;10(12):3461-3474. doi: 10.1021/acssynbio.1c00408. Epub 2021 Dec 3. PubMed 34860007.
Backbone
  Vector backbone: pYTK001
  Vector type: Synthetic Biology
Growth in bacteria
  Bacterial resistance: Chloramphenicol, 25 μg/mL
  Growth temperature: 37°C
  Growth strain: DH5alpha
  Copy number: High Copy
Gene/Insert
  Gene/Insert name: 5' homology for integration site XI-1
  Species: S. cerevisiae (budding yeast)
  Cloning method: Restriction Enzyme; 5′ cloning site BsmBI (destroyed during cloning); 3′ cloning site BsmBI (destroyed during cloning)
Terms and licenses: Academic/Nonprofit Terms; Industry Terms: Not Available to Industry
Depositor comments: Constructed using the Yeast Modular Cloning Toolkit (Lee et al. ACS Synth Biol. 2015). Homologous region amplified from EasyClone-MarkerFree toolkit (Jessop-Fabre et al. Biotechnol J. 2016).
How to cite: pMC8b-XI1up was a gift from Florian David (Addgene plasmid # 176166 ; http://n2t.net/addgene:176166 ; RRID:Addgene_176166)
