[The description below was written by a language model from this plasmid's Addgene catalogue record and pLannotate feature annotations shown in this document.]
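Description:
pMC8b-XI1up is a small (about 2.2 kb) level-0 part plasmid for the yeast Modular Cloning (MoClo) system, built in the pYTK001 part-entry backbone. It is a purely bacterial storage vector. A high-copy ColE1/pUC-type origin drives replication in E. coli, and selection relies on a chloramphenicol acetyltransferase (cat) gene expressed from its native promoter, with a lambda t0 terminator lying downstream of it. No yeast origin or yeast selectable marker is annotated, which fits its role as a part donor rather than a plasmid meant to be maintained in yeast.

The insert is a type 8b part carrying the 5' (upstream) homology region for the Saccharomyces cerevisiae chromosomal integration site XI-1. According to the depositor, this region was amplified from the EasyClone-MarkerFree toolkit. It was cloned through BsmBI sites that were destroyed in the process, the usual Golden Gate route for domesticating a part into the entry vector. The homology arm is not annotated as a feature in the automated table. The only hit in that region is a very short match labelled as an ADH1 promoter fragment, which at 19 nt is more likely a chance similarity than a functional promoter.

In hierarchical MoClo assembly, type 8b parts provide the 5' genomic homology. Combined with a matching 3' homology part and other parts, this one yields integration vectors whose cassettes are directed to XI-1 by homologous recombination. The plasmid belongs to a toolkit expansion aimed at CRISPR-based applications, genomic integrations and combinatorial libraries in yeast.
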