Features (pLannotate 1.2.2; 5 found; start..end, strand, type, name):
    470..567     -  promoter       cat promoter: promoter of the E. coli cat gene encoding chloramphenicol acetyltransferase
    651..1239    +  rep_origin     ori: high-copy-number ColE1/pMB1/pBR322/pUC origin of replication
   1649..1667    +  promoter       ADH1 promoter (fragment): S. cerevisiae ADH1; promoter for alcohol dehydrogenase 1
   1869..1903    -  terminator     lambda t0 terminator: minimal transcription terminator from phage lambda (Scholtissek and Grosse, 1987)
   1977..469     -  CDS            cat (across the origin): CAT_ECOLX - Experimental evidence at protein level: Swiss-Prot protein existence level 1. This enzyme is an effector of chloramphenicol resistance in bacteria. From Escherichia coli. This protein is used as a marker in many commonly used cloning vectors, such as pACYC184.
>Addgene plasmid #176166 | pMC8b-XI1up | addgene full sequence | sequence record 346227 | Addgene NGS Result
CAAAACTGGTGAAACTCACCCAGGGATTGGCTGAAACGAAAAACATATTCTCAATAAACCCTTTAGGGAA
ATAGGCCAGGTTTTCACCGTAACACGCCACATCTTGCGAATATATGTGTAGAAACTGCCGGAAATCGTCG
TGGTATTCACTCCAGAGCGATGAAAACGTTTCAGTTTGCTCATGGAAAACGGTGTAACAAGGGTGAACAC
TATCCCATATCACCAGCTCACCGTCTTTCATTGCCATACGAAATTCCGGATGAGCATTCATCAGGCGGGC
AAGAATGTGAATAAAGGCCGGATAAAACTTGTGCTTATTTTTCTTTACGGTCTTTAAAAAGGCCGTAATA
TCCAGCTGAACGGTCTGGTTATAGGTACATTGAGCAACTGACTGAAATGCCTCAAAATGTTCTTTACGAT
GCCATTGGGATATATCAACGGTGGTATATCCAGTGATTTTTTTCTCCATTTTAGCTTCCTTAGCTCCTGA
AAATCTCGATAACTCAAAAAATACGCCCGGTAGTGATCTTATTTCATTATGGTGAAAGTTGGAACCTCTT
ACGTGCCCGATCAATCATGACCAAAATCCCTTAACGTGAGTTTTCGTTCCACTGAGCGTCAGACCCCGTA
GAAAAGATCAAAGGATCTTCTTGAGATCCTTTTTTTCTGCGCGTAATCTGCTGCTTGCAAACAAAAAAAC
CACCGCTACCAGCGGTGGTTTGTTTGCCGGATCAAGAGCTACCAACTCTTTTTCCGAAGGTAACTGGCTT
CAGCAGAGCGCAGATACCAAATACTGTTCTTCTAGTGTAGCCGTAGTTAGGCCACCACTTCAAGAACTCT
GTAGCACCGCCTACATACCTCGCTCTGCTAATCCTGTTACCAGTGGCTGCTGCCAGTGGCGATAAGTCGT
GTCTTACCGGGTTGGACTCAAGACGATAGTTACCGGATAAGGCGCAGCGGTCGGGCTGAACGGGGGGTTC
GTGCACACAGCCCAGCTTGGAGCGAACGACCTACACCGAACTGAGATACCTACAGCGTGAGCTATGAGAA
AGCGCCACGCTTCCCGAAGGGAGAAAGGCGGACAGGTATCCGGTAAGCGGCAGGGTCGGAACAGGAGAGC
GCACGAGGGAGCTTCCAGGGGGAAACGCCTGGTATCTTTATAGTCCTGTCGGGTTTCGCCACCTCTGACT
TGAGCGTCGATTTTTGTGATGCTCGTCAGGGGGGCGGAGCCTATGGAAAAACGCCAGCAACGCGGCCTTT
TTACGGTTCCTGGCCTTTTGCTGGCCTTTTGCTCACATGTTCTTTCCTGCGTTATCCCCTGATTCTGTGG
ATAACCGTAGTCGGTCTCACAATGCGCTGAGGGTTTAATGGAATAGTGACGTTGTGATGCGGTGAGTTCG
GCGGTTAGGGGAATGGTATATGATAAAAAACGGAAACGTGCTTCTTTAATTTAATTGTTTAATATTGTTG
CAGATATATAAAAAGGGGGAAAGAACCGAAGATGTAATTATTTTTTTATCGCCTCAACCTAAAGCAAGCA
ATAAGGTATAAAGATCAGGACGACTCGAGCGCTGATATCTAAATTTGAAGCCACGCAAGTAACTACGTAG
GTCAGAGGGGACAAGGAATAACACTTGACATTTTTCTTTTTTCTTTTTTTTTCTTTTTTTTTTTTTTGTT
AATCTTGGCTTCTGTACCGTAGCCTCCTGTATACGGTTTTAGATGCAGTATGTTTATCATCGCCGAGAAA
TTTGGGGGGTGCAAAGGAATAAAATCCGTGCTGAAATCCGTGCACCGCATCAAACTTTCTCGGAGGATTC
TTTGCAGCCGATTAAGTCCTCAGCGAGCTCGCCCTTGAGACCAGACCAATAAAAAACGCCCGGCGGCAAC
CGAGCGTTCTGAACAAATCCAGATGGAGTTCTGAGGTCATTACTGGATCTATCAACAGGAGTCCAAGCGA
GCTCGATATCAAATTACGCCCCGCCCTGCCACTCATCGCAGTACTGTTGTAATTCATTAAGCATTCTGCC
GACATGGAAGCCATCACAAACGGCATGATGAACCTGAATCGCCAGCGGCATCAGCACCTTGTCGCCTTGC
GTATAATATTTGCCCATGGTGAAAACGGGGGCGAAGAAGTTGTCCATATTGGCCACGTTTAAAT
